Addgene plasmid #13654: pGEX2T E7 H2P
Depositing lab: Karl Munger. Depositing organization: National Cancer Institute (NCI). Publication: The human papillomavirus E7 oncoprotein and the cellular transcription factor E2F bind to separate sites on the retinoblastoma tumor suppressor protein. Wu EW, Clemens KE, Heck DV, Munger K. J Virol. 1993 Apr . 67(4):2402-7. PubMed 8445736.
Backbone
  Vector backbone: pGEX2T
  Backbone manufacturer: Amersham
  Backbone size w/o insert (bp): 4900
  Vector type: Bacterial Expression
Growth in bacteria
  Bacterial resistance: Ampicillin, 100 μg/mL
  Growth temperature: 37°C
  Growth strain: DH5alpha
  Copy number: High Copy
Gene/Insert
  Gene/Insert name: HPV 16 E7 H2P (alt name: HPV 16 E7)
  Species: H. sapiens (human)
  Insert size (bp): 300
  Mutation: aa 2 from H to P
  GenBank ID: AY089955
  Entrez Gene: E7 (a.k.a. HpV16gp2)
  Tag / fusion protein: GST (N terminal on backbone)
  Cloning method: Restriction Enzyme; 5′ cloning site BamH1 (not destroyed); 3′ cloning site EcoR1 (not destroyed)
  Sequencing primers: 5′ Amersham pGEX 5'; 3′ Amersham pGEX 3'
Terms and licenses: Academic/Nonprofit Terms; Industry Terms: Not Available to Industry
How to cite: pGEX2T E7 H2P was a gift from Karl Munger (Addgene plasmid # 13654 ; http://n2t.net/addgene:13654 ; RRID:Addgene_13654)
