[The description below was written by a language model from this plasmid's Addgene catalogue record.]
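Description:
pGEX2T E7 H2P is a bacterial expression plasmid built on the commercial pGEX2T backbone (about 4.9 kb without insert), designed to produce a glutathione S-transferase fusion protein in E. coli. It is maintained as a high-copy plasmid under ampicillin selection. No feature table accompanies the record, so the promoter and origin are not explicitly listed. pGEX-series vectors generally drive the GST fusion from an IPTG-inducible tac promoter with a plasmid-borne lacI repressor, and pGEX2T normally places a thrombin cleavage site between GST and the cloned protein.

The insert is an approximately 300 bp fragment encoding the E7 oncoprotein of human papillomavirus type 16, cloned between BamHI and EcoRI sites that both remain intact, so the fragment can be excised or transferred. The catalogue lists the species as human, but the gene is of viral origin. GST is fused to the N terminus of E7 and is supplied by the backbone. The E7 coding sequence carries a point mutation that changes amino acid 2 from histidine to proline (H2P), altering the extreme N terminus of the protein.

The GST tag allows the fusion to be captured on glutathione resin, for purification or for use as immobilised bait in pull-down assays. The associated publication concerns how E7 and the cellular transcription factor E2F bind to separate sites on the retinoblastoma tumour suppressor protein. This suggests the construct serves as one of a set of E7 mutants for in vitro binding comparisons with wild-type E7, though the record does not state the specific effect of the H2P change.
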