>Addgene plasmid #13654 | pGEX2T E7 H2P | depositor partial sequence | sequence record 7732 | Author sequence
ATGCCTGGAGATACACCTACATTGCATGAATATATGTTAGATTTGCAACCAGAGACAACTGATCTCTACT
GTTATGAGCAATTAAATGACAGCTCAGAGGAGGAGGATGAAATAGATGGTCCAGCTGGACAAGCAGAACC
GGACAGAGCCCATTACAATATTGTAACCTTTTGTTGCAAGTGTGACTCTACGCTTCGGTTGTGCGTACAA
AGCACACACGTAGACATTCGTACTTTGGAAGACCTGTTAATGGGCACACTAGGAATTGTGTGCCCCATCT
GTTCTCAGAAACCATAA
